>Addgene plasmid #207397 | pSmart-EF1alpha-AcrIC9-NLS | addgene full sequence | sequence record 410160 | Addgene NGS Result
CGACGGATCGGGAGATCTCCCGATCCCCTATGGTGCACTCTCAGTACAATCTGCTCTGATGCCGCATAGT
TAAGCCAGTATCTGCTCCCTGCTTGTGTGTTGGAGGTCGCTGAGTAGTGCGCGAGCAAAATTTAAGCTAC
AACAAGGCAAGGCTTGACCGACAATTGCATGAAGAATCTGCTTAGGGTTAGGCGTTTTGCGCTGCTTCGC
GGAGGCTCCGGTGCCCGTCAGTGGGCAGAGCGCACATCGCCAACAGTCCCCGAGAAGTTGGGGGGAGGGG
TCGGCAATTGAACCGGTGCCTAGAGAAGGTGGAGCGGGGTAAACTGGGAAAGTGATGTCGTGTACTGGCT
CCGCCTTTTTCCCGAGGGTGGGGGAGAACCGTATATAAGTGCAGTAGTCGCCGTGAACGTTCTTTTTCGC
AACGGGTTTGCCGCCAGAACACAGGTAAGTGCCGTGTGTGGTTCCCGCGGGCCTGGCCTCTTTACGGGTT
ATGGCCCTTGCGTGCCTTGAATTACTTCCACCTGGCTCCAGTACGTGATTCTTGATCCCGAGCTGGAGCC
AGGGGCGGGCCTTGCGCTTTAGGAGCCCCTTCGCCTCGTGCTTGAGTTGAGGCCTGGCCTGGGCGCTGGG
GCCGCCGCGTGCGAATCTGGTGGCACCTTCGCGCCTGTCTCGCTGCTTTCGATAAGTCTCTAGCCATTTA
AAATTTTTGATGACCTGCTGCGACGCTTTTTTTCTGGCAAGATAGTCTTGTAAATGCGGGCCAGGATCTG
CACACTGGTATTTCGGTTTTTGGGGCCGCGGGCGGCGACGGGGCCCGTGCGTCCCAGCGCACATGTTCGG
AGAGGCGGGGCCTGCGAGCGCGGCCACCGAGAATCGGACGGGGGTAGTCTCAAGCTGGCCGGCCTGCTCT
GGTGCCTGGCCTCGCGCAGCCGTGTATCGCCCCGCACTGGGCGGCAAGGCTGGCCCGGTCGGCACCAGTT
GCGTGAGCGGAAAGATGGCCGCTTCCCGGCCCTGCTCCAGGGGGCTCAAAATGGAGGACGCGGCGCTCGG
GAGAGCGGGCGGGTGAGTCACCCACACAAAGGAAAGGGGCCTTTCCGTCCTCAGCCGTCGCTTCATGTGA
CTCCACGGAGTACCGGGCGCCGTCCAGGCACCTCGATTAGTTCTGGAGCTTTTGGAGTACGTCGTCTTTA
GGTTGGGGGGAGGGGTTTTATGCGATGGAGTTTCCCCACACTGAGTGGGTGGAGACTGAAGTTAGGCCAG
CTTGGCACTTGATGTAATTCTCCTTGGAATTTGCCCTTTTTGAGTTTGGATCTTGGTTCATTCTCAAGCC
TCAGACAGTGGTTCAAAGTTTTTTTCTTCCATTTCAGGTGTCGTGAACACCGCCACCATGACCAGCTTCT
ACAAGATCACCGCATACAACTCTCAGGCCCTGTACTTCTGGGGCACCGACGCCGATGTGGACAGATATGT
GGACTGGCTGAACCGGGACCGCGAGATCAATGTGTATGCCGCCGAGGCCATTCCTGAGGCCGAATGGGCT
CAATACGAGGGCAGAGATGATGTGCTGAGCGGCGAGGAATGCGGCTGGGACGATTTCATGTCTGCCGAAG
CTGGCGGCAGCCCCAAGAAAAAGCGGAAAGTGTGACTCGCTGATCAGCCTCGACTGTGCCTTCTAGTTGC
CAGCCATCTGTTGTTTGCCCCTCCCCCGTGCCTTCCTTGACCCTGGAAGGTGCCACTCCCACTGTCCTTT
CCTAATAAAATGAGGAAATTGCATCGCATTGTCTGAGTAGGTGTCATTCTATTCTGGGGGGTGGGGTGGG
GCAGGACAGCAAGGGGGAGGATTGGGAAGACAATAGCAGGAACGAATTCAAGCTTGATATCATTCAGGAC
GAGCCTCAGACTCCAGCGTAACTGGACTGCAATCAACTCACTGGCTCACCTTCACGGGTGGGCCTTTCTT
CGGTAGAAAATCAAAGGATCTTCTTGAGATCCTTTTTTTCTGCGCGTAATCTGCTGCTTGCAAACAAAAA
AACCACCGCTACCAGCGGTGGTTTGTTTGCCGGATCAAGAGCTACCAACTCTTTTTCCGAGGTAACTGGC
TTCAGCAGAGCGCAGATACCAAATACTGTTCTTCTAGTGTAGCCGTAGTTAGGCCACCACTTCAAGAACT
CTGTAGCACCGCCTACATACCTCGCTCTGCTAATCCTGTTACCAGTGGCTGCTGCCAGTGGCGATAAGTC
GTGTCTTACCGGGTTGGACTCAAGACGATAGTTACCGGATAAGGCGCAGCGGTCGGGCTGAACGGGGGGT
TCGTGCACACAGCCCAGCTTGGAGCGAACGACCTACACCGAACTGAGATACCTACAGCGTGAGCTATGAG
AAAGCGCCACGCTTCCCGAAGGGAGAAAGGCGGACAGGTATCCGGTAAGCGGCAGGGTCGGAACAGGAGA
GCGCACGAGGGAGCTTCCAGGGGGAAACGCCTGGTATCTTTATAGTCCTGTCGGGTTTCGCCACCTCTGA
CTTGAGCATCGATTTTTGTGATGCTCGTCAGGGGGGCGGAGCCTATGGAAAAACGCCAGCAACGCAGAAA
GGCCCACCCGAAGGTGAGCCAGGTGATTACATTTGGGCCCTCAGAAAAACTCATCGAGCATCAAGTGAAA
CTGCAATTTATTCATATCAGGATTATCAATACCATATTTTTGAAAAAGCCGTTTCTGTAATGAAGGAGAA
AACTCACCGAGGCAGTTCCATAGGATGGCAAGATCCTGGTATCGGTCTGCGATTCCGACTCGTCCAACAT
CAATACAACCTATTAATTTCCCCTCGTCAAAAATAAGGTTATCAAGTGAGAAATCACCATGAGTGACGAC
TGAATCCGGTGAGAATGGCAAAAGCTTATGCATTTCTTTCCAGACTTGTTCAACAGGCCAGCCATTACGC
TCGTCATCAAAATCACTCGCACCAACCAAACCGTTATTCATTCGTGATTGCGCCTGAGCGAGACGAAATA
CGCGATCGCCGTTAAAAGGACAATTACAAACAGGAATCGAATGCAACCGGCGCAGGAACACTGCCAGCGC
ATCAACAATATTTTCACCTGAATCAGGATATTCTTCTAATACCTGGAATGCTGTTTTCCCTGGGATCGCA
GTGGTGAGTAACCATGCATCATCAGGAGTACGGATAAAATGCTTGATGGTCGGAAGAGGCATAAATTCCG
TCAGCCAGTTTAGCCTGACCATCTCATCTGTAACATCATTGGCAACGCTACCTTTGCCATGTTTCAGAAA
CAACTCTGGCGCATCGGGCTTCCCATACAATCGATAGATTGTCGCACCTGATTGCCCGACATTATCGCGA
GCCCATTTATACCCATATAAATCAGCATCCATGTTGGAATTTAATCGCGGCCTCGAGCAAGACGTTTCCC
GTTGAATATGGCTCATTTTAGCTTCCTTAGCTCCTGAAAATCTCGATAACTCAAAAAATACGCCCGGTAG
TGATCTTATTTCATTATGGTGAAAGTTGGAACCTCTTACGTGCCGATCAAGTCAAAAGCCTCCGGTCGGA
GGCTTTTGACTTTCTGCTATGGAGGTCAGGTATGATTTAAATGGTCAGTATTGAGCGATATCTAGAGAAT
TCGTC
Features (pLannotate 1.2.2; 9 found; start..end, strand, type, name):
     29..81      -  misc_feature   bom (fragment): basis of mobility region from pBR322
    214..1376    +  promoter       EF-1α promoter: strong constitutive promoter for human elongation factor EF-1α
   1664..1775    +  polyA_signal   bGH poly(A) signal: bovine growth hormone polyadenylation signal
   1933..1962    +  terminator     T3Te terminator: phage T3 early transcription terminator
   1984..2571    +  rep_origin     ori: high-copy-number ColE1/pMB1/pBR322/pUC origin of replication
   2583..2610    -  terminator     T7Te terminator: phage T7 early transcription terminator
   2633..3446    -  CDS            KanR (fragment): aminoglycoside phosphotransferase; aph(3')-Ia; confers resistance to kanamycin in bacteria or G418 (Geneticin®) in eukaryotes
   3447..3549    -  promoter       cat promoter: promoter of the E. coli cat gene encoding chloramphenicol acetyltransferase
   3550..3581    -  terminator     tonB terminator: bidirectional E. coli tonB-P14 transcription terminator
