[The description below was written by a language model from this plasmid's Addgene catalogue record and pLannotate feature annotations shown in this document.]
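Description:
pSmart-EF1alpha-AcrIC9-NLS is a compact mammalian expression plasmid of about 3.6 kb built on the pSmart HC Kan backbone, a minimal high-copy cloning vector. It replicates in E. coli from a ColE1/pUC-type origin and is selected with kanamycin through an aminoglycoside phosphotransferase gene, which the annotation places downstream of a cat promoter. As is characteristic of this backbone, the replication and selection modules are bracketed by transcription terminators (T3Te, T7Te and the bidirectional tonB terminator). These insulate the cloned insert from vector-driven transcription and prevent read-through out of the insert into the plasmid's maintenance functions. A small fragment of the pBR322 bom region is also detected.

The payload, assembled by Gibson cloning, is a single expression cassette of roughly 1.65 kb. In it the strong constitutive human EF-1α promoter drives the AcrIC9 coding sequence, which carries a C-terminal nuclear localization signal and is followed by the bovine growth hormone polyadenylation signal. The automated feature table does not annotate the AcrIC9-NLS open reading frame itself, but the unannotated interval between the promoter and the poly(A) signal is where the catalogue entry indicates it lies. As its name suggests, AcrIC9 is an anti-CRISPR protein directed against type I-C CRISPR-Cas systems, and the NLS sends it to the nucleus, where genome editing takes place. The plasmid has no mammalian selection cassette or reporter, so it is suited to transient transfection. Consistent with the associated work on activation and inactivation of type I-C CRISPR-Cas3, it is intended for expressing the inhibitor in mammalian cells to switch off or modulate Cas3-based genome editing.
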