Addgene plasmid #207397: pSmart-EF1alpha-AcrIC9-NLS
Purpose: Expresses AcrIC9 with NLS in mammalian cells
Depositing lab: Yan Zhang. Depositing organization: University of Michigan. Publication: Exploiting activation and inactivation mechanisms in type I-C CRISPR-Cas3 for genome-editing applications. Hu C, Myers MT, Zhou X, Hou Z, Lozen ML, Nam KH, Zhang Y, Ke A. Mol Cell. 2024 Feb 1;84(3):463-475.e5. doi: 10.1016/j.molcel.2023.12.034. Epub 2024 Jan 18. PubMed 38242128.
Backbone
  Vector backbone: pSmart HC Kan
  Backbone manufacturer: Lucigen
  Backbone size w/o insert (bp): 1993
  Total vector size (bp): 3648
  Vector type: Mammalian Expression
Growth in bacteria
  Bacterial resistance: Kanamycin, 50 μg/mL
  Growth temperature: 37°C
  Growth strain: DH5alpha
  Copy number: High Copy
Gene/Insert
  Gene/Insert name: EF1a-AcrIC9-bGH polyA
  Insert size (bp): 1655
  Promoter: EF1alpha
  Tag / fusion protein: NLS (C terminal on insert)
  Cloning method: Gibson Cloning
  Sequencing primers: 5′ tttgccctttttgagtttgg; 3′ gctggcaactagaaggcaca
Terms and licenses: Academic/Nonprofit Terms; Industry Terms: Not Available to Industry
How to cite: pSmart-EF1alpha-AcrIC9-NLS was a gift from Yan Zhang (Addgene plasmid # 207397 ; http://n2t.net/addgene:207397 ; RRID:Addgene_207397)
